Addgene plasmid #144185: TFORF1562
Purpose: Lentiviral vector for overexpressing transcription factor ORFs with unique 24-bp barcodes. Barcodes facilitate identification of transcription factors in pooled screens.
Depositing lab: Feng Zhang. Depositing organization: Broad Institute. Publication: A transcription factor atlas of directed differentiation. Joung J, Ma S, Tay T, Geiger-Schuller KR, Kirchgatterer PC, Verdine VK, Guo B, Arias-Garcia MA, Allen WE, Singh A, Kuksenko O, Abudayyeh OO, Gootenberg JS, Fu Z, Macrae RK, Buenrostro JD, Regev A, Zhang F. Cell. 2023 Jan 5;186(1):209-229.e26. doi: 10.1016/j.cell.2022.11.026. PubMed 36608654.
Backbone
  Vector backbone: pLX_TRC317
  Backbone manufacturer: Broad Institute Genetic Perturbation Platform
  Backbone size w/o insert (bp): 8264
  Vector type: Mammalian Expression, Lentiviral
  Selectable markers: Puromycin
Growth in bacteria
  Bacterial resistance: Ampicillin, 100 μg/mL
  Growth temperature: 37°C
  Growth strain: NEB Stable
  Copy number: High Copy
Gene/Insert
  Gene/Insert name: ZNF688
  Species: H. sapiens (human)
  Insert size (bp): 890
  Entrez Gene: ZNF688
  Promoter: EF1a
  Cloning method: Unknown
  Sequencing primers: 5′ GGGTGGAGACTGAAGTTAGGCCAG; 3′ CACATAGCGTAAAAGGAGCAACATAG
Terms and licenses: Academic/Nonprofit Terms; Industry Terms: Not Available to Industry
Depositor comments: NM_001024683,ENST00000563276 . The transcription factor ORF portion of this plasmid was synthesized by Genewiz. Please test multiple small colonies in case of plasmid recombination. To make this collection available in a timely manner, a portion of this collection was not fully sequenced by Addgene. If an Addgene verified full plasmid sequence is not available, please contact us prior to placing an order to request the full sequence.
How to cite: TFORF1562 was a gift from Feng Zhang (Addgene plasmid # 144185 ; http://n2t.net/addgene:144185 ; RRID:Addgene_144185)
