[The description below was written by a language model from this plasmid's Addgene catalogue record and pLannotate feature annotations shown in this document.]
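Description:
TFORF1562 is a lentiviral mammalian expression plasmid built on the pLX_TRC317 backbone and carrying the human zinc-finger gene ZNF688 as an overexpression ORF. It belongs to a barcoded transcription factor ORF collection in which each clone carries a unique 24-bp barcode, so that individual factors can be identified by sequencing in pooled screens. In bacteria it is maintained through a high-copy ColE1/pUC-type origin and selected with ampicillin via the β-lactamase gene. An f1 origin and remnants of a lac/T7/T3 cloning region are also present in the backbone. The depositor notes that the plasmid can recombine, as is common for LTR-containing vectors.

The viral portion has a third-generation, self-inactivating layout. An RSV promoter drives a truncated HIV-1 5' LTR, followed by the Ψ packaging signal with a short gag fragment, the Rev response element for Rev-dependent export of the genomic RNA, a cPPT/CTS element, and a ΔU3 3' LTR, with an SV40 polyadenylation signal downstream. Within the transferred region, an SV40 early promoter drives puromycin N-acetyltransferase for selecting transduced cells. The EF-1α promoter separately drives the ZNF688 coding sequence, and a WPRE downstream enhances transcript expression. The feature table annotates only part of the roughly 890-bp insert as ZNF688. It does not label the barcode, so the barcode's exact position is not stated in the record; a short U6 promoter fragment is annotated between the ORF and the WPRE. The ORF was made synthetically. The construct is intended for packaging into lentivirus and stable overexpression of ZNF688, individually or in pooled screens such as directed differentiation studies.
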