Features (pLannotate 1.2.2; 31 found; start..end, strand, type, name):
      5..231     +  promoter       RSV promoter: Rous sarcoma virus enhancer/promoter
    232..412     +  LTR            5' LTR (truncated): truncated 5' long terminal repeat (LTR) from HIV-1
    459..584     +  misc_feature   HIV-1 Ψ: packaging signal of human immunodeficiency virus type 1
    568..931     +  CDS            HIV-1 gag (fragment): gag protein from human immunodeficiency virus 1; gag
   1077..1310    +  misc_feature   RRE: The Rev response element (RRE) of HIV-1 allows for Rev-dependent mRNA export from the nucleus to the cytoplasm.
   1687..1713    +  CDS            Rev (fragment): human immunodeficiency virus 1 (HIV-1) Rev protein; rev; enhances nuclear export of unspliced and incompletely spliced viral mRNAs
   1720..1743    +  promoter       SV40 promoter (fragment): SV40 early promoter
   1744..1815    +  promoter       SV40 promoter (fragment): SV40 enhancer and early promoter
   1839..1974    +  rep_origin     SV40 ori: SV40 origin of replication
   2020..2616    +  CDS            PuroR (fragment): puromycin N-acetyltransferase; pac from Streptomyces; confers resistance to puromycin
   2665..2782    +  misc_feature   cPPT/CTS: central polypurine tract and central termination sequence of HIV-1
   2847..2913    +  CDS            small t antigen (fragment): SV40 (simian virus 40) small t antigen
   2920..4098    +  promoter       EF-1α promoter: strong constitutive promoter for human elongation factor EF-1α
   4268..4900    +  CDS            ZNF688 (fragment): ZN688_HUMAN - Experimental evidence at protein level: Swiss-Prot protein existence level 1. May be involved in transcriptional regulation. From Homo sapiens (Human).
   4916..4969    +  promoter       U6 promoter (fragment): RNA polymerase III promoter for human U6 snRNA
   5011..5599    +  misc_feature   WPRE: woodchuck hepatitis virus posttranscriptional regulatory element
   5650..5669    +  misc_feature   cPPT/CTS (fragment): central polypurine tract and central termination sequence of HIV-1
   5671..5904    +  LTR            3' LTR (ΔU3): self-inactivating 3' long terminal repeat (LTR) from HIV-1
   5982..6103    +  polyA_signal   SV40 poly(A) signal: SV40 polyadenylation signal
   6143..6278    +  rep_origin     SV40 ori: SV40 origin of replication
   6299..6317    -  promoter       T7 promoter: promoter for bacteriophage T7 RNA polymerase
   6325..6480    +  CDS            lacZα (fragment): LacZα fragment of β-galactosidase; lacZ fragment
   6485..6913    +  rep_origin     f1 ori (sequence partly withheld): f1 bacteriophage origin of replication; arrow indicates direction of (+) strand synthesis
   6966..7070    +  promoter       AmpR promoter: bla
   7071..7931    +  CDS            AmpR: β-lactamase; bla; confers resistance to ampicillin, carbenicillin, and related antibiotics
   8102..8690    +  rep_origin     ori: high-copy-number ColE1/pMB1/pBR322/pUC origin of replication
   8873..8965    +  CDS            lacI (fragment): lac repressor; lacI; The lac repressor binds to the lac operator to inhibit transcription in E. coli. This inhibition can be relieved by adding lactose or isopropyl-β-D-thiogalactopyranoside (IPTG).
   8978..8999    +  protein_bind   CAP binding site: CAP binding activates transcription in the presence of cAMP. E. coli catabolite activator protein
   9014..9044    +  promoter       lac promoter: promoter for the E. coli lac operon
   9052..9068    +  protein_bind   lac operator: The lac repressor binds to the lac operator to inhibit transcription in E. coli. This inhibition can be relieved by adding lactose or isopropyl-β-D-thiogalactopyranoside (IPTG). lac repressor encoded by lacI
   9113..9131    +  promoter       T3 promoter: promoter for bacteriophage T3 RNA polymerase
>Addgene plasmid #144185 | TFORF1562 | addgene full sequence | sequence record 404091 | Addgene NGS Result
TTAATGTAGTCTTATGCAATACTCTTGTAGTCTTGCAACATGGTAACGATGAGTTAGCAACATGCCTTAC
AAGGAGAGAAAAAGCACCGTGCATGCCGATTGGTGGAAGTAAGGTGGTACGATCGTGCCTTATTAGGAAG
GCAACAGACGGGTCTGACATGGATTGGACGAACCACTGAATTGCCGCATTGCAGAGATATTGTATTTAAG
TGCCTAGCTCGATACATAAACGGGTCTCTCTGGTTAGACCAGATCTGAGCCTGGGAGCTCTCTGGCTAAC
TAGGGAACCCACTGCTTAAGCCTCAATAAAGCTTGCCTTGAGTGCTTCAAGTAGTGTGTGCCCGTCTGTT
GTGTGACTCTGGTAACTAGAGATCCCTCAGACCCTTTTAGTCAGTGTGGAAAATCTCTAGCAGTGGCGCC
CGAACAGGGACTTGAAAGCGAAAGGGAAACCAGAGGAGCTCTCTCGACGCAGGACTCGGCTTGCTGAAGC
GCGCACGGCAAGAGGCGAGGGGCGGCGACTGGTGAGTACGCCAAAAATTTTGACTAGCGGAGGCTAGAAG
GAGAGAGATGGGTGCGAGAGCGTCAGTATTAAGCGGGGGAGAATTAGATCGCGATGGGAAAAAATTCGGT
TAAGGCCAGGGGGAAAGAAAAAATATAAATTAAAACATATAGTATGGGCAAGCAGGGAGCTAGAACGATT
CGCAGTTAATCCTGGCCTGTTAGAAACATCAGAAGGCTGTAGACAAATACTGGGACAGCTACAACCATCC
CTTCAGACAGGATCAGAAGAACTTAGATCATTATATAATACAGTAGCAACCCTCTATTGTGTGCATCAAA
GGATAGAGATAAAAGACACCAAGGAAGCTTTAGACAAGATAGAGGAAGAGCAAAACAAAAGTAAGACCAC
CGCACAGCAAGCGGCCGCTGATCTTCAGACCTGGAGGAGGAGATATGAGGGACAATTGGAGAAGTGAATT
ATATAAATATAAAGTAGTAAAAATTGAACCATTAGGAGTAGCACCCACCAAGGCAAAGAGAAGAGTGGTG
CAGAGAGAAAAAAGAGCAGTGGGAATAGGAGCTTTGTTCCTTGGGTTCTTGGGAGCAGCAGGAAGCACTA
TGGGCGCAGCGTCAATGACGCTGACGGTACAGGCCAGACAATTATTGTCTGGTATAGTGCAGCAGCAGAA
CAATTTGCTGAGGGCTATTGAGGCGCAACAGCATCTGTTGCAACTCACAGTCTGGGGCATCAAGCAGCTC
CAGGCAAGAATCCTGGCTGTGGAAAGATACCTAAAGGATCAACAGCTCCTGGGGATTTGGGGTTGCTCTG
GAAAACTCATTTGCACCACTGCTGTGCCTTGGAATGCTAGTTGGAGTAATAAATCTCTGGAACAGATTTG
GAATCACACGACCTGGATGGAGTGGGACAGAGAAATTAACAATTACACAAGCTTAATACACTCCTTAATT
GAAGAATCGCAAAACCAGCAAGAAAAGAATGAACAAGAATTATTGGAATTAGATAAATGGGCAAGTTTGT
GGAATTGGTTTAACATAACAAATTGGCTGTGGTATATAAAATTATTCATAATGATAGTAGGAGGCTTGGT
AGGTTTAAGAATAGTTTTTGCTGTACTTTCTATAGTGAATAGAGTTAGGCAGGGATATTCACCATTATCG
TTTCAGACCCACCTCCCAACCCCGAGGGGACCCATGCATTGCATCTCAATTAGTCAGCAACCAGGTGTGG
AAAGTCCCCAGGCTCCCCAGCAGGCAGAAGTATGCAAAGCATGCGTCTCAATTAGTCAGCAACCATAGTC
CCGCCCCTAACTCCGCCCATCCCGCCCCTAACTCCGCCCAGTTCCGCCCATTCTCCGCCCCATGGCTGAC
TAATTTTTTTTATTTATGCAGAGGCCGAGGCCGCCTCGGCCTCTGAGCTATTCCAGAAGTAGTGAGGAGG
CTTTTTTGGAGGCCTAGGCTTTTGCAAAAAGCTTTCTAGAGGTACCACCGGAGCTTACCATGACCGAGTA
CAAGCCCACGGTGCGCCTCGCCACCCGCGACGACGTCCCCAGGGCCGTACGCACCCTCGCCGCCGCGTTC
GCCGACTACCCCGCCACGCGCCACACCGTCGATCCGGACCGCCACATCGAGCGGGTCACCGAGCTGCAAG
AACTCTTCCTCACGCGCGTCGGGCTCGACATCGGCAAGGTGTGGGTCGCGGACGACGGCGCCGCCGTGGC
GGTCTGGACCACGCCGGAGAGCGTCGAAGCGGGGGCGGTGTTCGCCGAGATCGGCCCGCGCATGGCCGAG
TTGAGCGGTTCCCGGCTGGCCGCGCAGCAACAGATGGAAGGCCTCCTGGCGCCGCACCGGCCCAAGGAGC
CCGCGTGGTTCCTGGCCACCGTCGGCGTCTCGCCCGACCACCAGGGCAAGGGTCTGGGCAGCGCCGTCGT
GCTCCCCGGAGTGGAGGCGGCCGAGCGCGCCGGGGTGCCCGCCTTCCTGGAGACCTCCGCGCCCCGCAAC
CTCCCCTTCTACGAGCGGCTCGGCTTCACCGTCACCGCCGACGTCGAGGTGCCCGAAGGACCGCGCACCT
GGTGCATGACCCGCAAGCCCGGTGCCAGTTAACGAATTCTAGATCTTGAGACAAATGGCAGTATTCATCC
ACAATTTTAAAAGAAAAGGGGGGATTGGGGGGTACAGTGCAGGGGAAAGAATAGTAGACATAATAGCAAC
AGACATACAAACTAAAGAATTACAAAAACAAATTACAAAAATTCAAAATTTTCGGGTTTATTACAGGGAC
AGCAGAGATCCACTTTGGCGCCGGCTCGAGGCCTGCAGGTGCAAAGATGGATAAAGTTTTAAACAGAGAG
GAATCTTTGCAGCTAATGGACCTTCTAGGTCTTGAAAGGAGTGGGAATTGGCTCCGGTGCCCGTCAGTGG
GCAGAGCGCACATCGCCCACAGTCCCCGAGAAGTTGGGGGGAGGGGTCGGCAATTGAACCGGTGCCTAGA
GAAGGTGGCGCGGGGTAAACTGGGAAAGTGATGTCGTGTACTGGCTCCGCCTTTTTCCCGAGGGTGGGGG
AGAACCGTATATAAGTGCAGTAGTCGCCGTGAACGTTCTTTTTCGCAACGGGTTTGCCGCCAGAACACAG
GTAAGTGCCGTGTGTGGTTCCCGCGGGCCTGGCCTCTTTACGGGTTATGGCCCTTGCGTGCCTTGAATTA
CTTCCACCTGGCTGCAGTACGTGATTCTTGATCCCGAGCTTCGGGTTGGAAGTGGGTGGGAGAGTTCGAG
GCCTTGCGCTTAAGGAGCCCCTTCGCCTCGTGCTTGAGTTGAGGCCTGGCCTGGGCGCTGGGGCCGCCGC
GTGCGAATCTGGTGGCACCTTCGCGCCTGTCTCGCTGCTTTCGATAAGTCTCTAGCCATTTAAAATTTTT
GATGACCTGCTGCGACGCTTTTTTTCTGGCAAGATAGTCTTGTAAATGCGGGCCAAGATCTGCACACTGG
TATTTCGGTTTTTGGGGCCGCGGGCGGCGACGGGGCCCGTGCGTCCCAGCGCACATGTTCGGCGAGGCGG
GGCCTGCGAGCGCGGCCACCGAGAATCGGACGGGGGTAGTCTCAAGCTGGCCGGCCTGCTCTGGTGCCTG
GCCTCGCGCCGCCGTGTATCGCCCCGCCCTGGGCGGCAAGGCTGGCCCGGTCGGCACCAGTTGCGTGAGC
GGAAAGATGGCCGCTTCCCGGCCCTGCTGCAGGGAGCTCAAAATGGAGGACGCGGCGCTCGGGAGAGCGG
GCGGGTGAGTCACCCACACAAAGGAAAAGGGCCTTTCCGTCCTCAGCCGTCGCTTCATGTGACTCCACGG
AGTACCGGGCGCCGTCCAGGCACCTCGATTAGTTCTCGAGCTTTTGGAGTACGTCGTCTTTAGGTTGGGG
GGAGGGGTTTTATGCGATGGAGTTTCCCCACACTGAGTGGGTGGAGACTGAAGTTAGGCCAGCTTGGCAC
TTGATGTAATTCTCCTTGGAATTTGCCCTTTTTGAGTTTGGATCTTGGTTCATTCTCAAGCCTCAGACAG
TGGTTCAAAGTTTTTTTCTTCCATTTCAGGTGTCGTGAGGCTAGCACCGCCACCATGCCGAGGTCTCCGC
TGCGCTCCAGTCTGTCAACAGAGGCTTCAGGACCGCGGGGTCCCTTCAAATGCCCCGCCAGTCCCAGGCC
AATCACCGCGCAGCTTCTTCCGGGATCGTCGCCAATCATCGGCCGTTGCGTATTGCGGGTACAGAGGGGA
TTCCCAGGCCCCAAACCAGCCCTCATCTCTTGGATGGAACAGGAGAGTGAGGCTTGGAGCCCCGCCGCCC
AGGATCCTGAGAAGGGGGAAAGACTGGGAGGAGCTCGGAGAGGAGATGTCCCAAACAGGAAGGAAGAGGA
ACCGGAGGAAGTCCCAAGAGCCAAAGGGCCTAGAAAGGCTCCTGTGAAGGAGAGTCCTGAAGTGCTGGTG
GAACGCAACCCTGACCCAGCTATTAGCGTGGCCCCGGCACGGGCACAGCCACCCAAAAATGCTGCCTGGG
ACCCGACCACAGGAGCACAGCCCCCGGCACCCATACCCAGCATGGATGCTCAGGCCGGCCAGCGGCGCCA
CGTGTGCACGGACTGCGGCCGCCGCTTCACCTACCCCTCACTGCTGGTCAGCCACAGGCGCATGCACTCG
GGGGAGCGGCCTTTCCCCTGCCCCGAGTGTGGCATGCGCTTCAAGAGGAAGTTCGCAGTGGAAGCGCACC
AGTGGATCCACCGCTCCTGCTCCGGGGGGCGGCGGGGCCGGAGGCCTGGGATCCGGGCTGTGCCTCGGGC
CCCCGTCCGAGGTGACCGGGACCCGCCTGTGCTCTTCCGGCACTACCCAGACATCTTCGAGGAGTGCGGC
TAGTAATGAACTAGTCCGTAACTTGAAAGTATTTCGATTTCTTGGCTTTATATATCTTGTGGAAAGGACG
ACTCCGTGGAAGAGAACGCCGAACGACGCGTTAAGTCGACAATCAACCTCTGGATTACAAAATTTGTGAA
AGATTGACTGGTATTCTTAACTATGTTGCTCCTTTTACGCTATGTGGATACGCTGCTTTAATGCCTTTGT
ATCATGCTATTGCTTCCCGTATGGCTTTCATTTTCTCCTCCTTGTATAAATCCTGGTTGCTGTCTCTTTA
TGAGGAGTTGTGGCCCGTTGTCAGGCAACGTGGCGTGGTGTGCACTGTGTTTGCTGACGCAACCCCCACT
GGTTGGGGCATTGCCACCACCTGTCAGCTCCTTTCCGGGACTTTCGCTTTCCCCCTCCCTATTGCCACGG
CGGAACTCATCGCCGCCTGCCTTGCCCGCTGCTGGACAGGGGCTCGGCTGTTGGGCACTGACAATTCCGT
GGTGTTGTCGGGGAAATCATCGTCCTTTCCTTGGCTGCTCGCCTGTGTTGCCACCTGGATTCTGCGCGGG
ACGTCCTTCTGCTACGTCCCTTCGGCCCTCAATCCAGCGGACCTTCCTTCCCGCGGCCTGCTGCCGGCTC
TGCGGCCTCTTCCGCGTCTTCGCCTTCGCCCTCAGACGAGTCGGATCTCCCTTTGGGCCGCCTCCCCGCG
TCGACTTTAAGACCAATGACTTACAAGGCAGCTGTAGATCTTAGCCACTTTTTAAAAGAAAAGGGGGGAC
TGGAAGGGCTAATTCACTCCCAACGAAGACAAGATCTGCTTTTTGCTTGTACTGGGTCTCTCTGGTTAGA
CCAGATCTGAGCCTGGGAGCTCTCTGGCTAACTAGGGAACCCACTGCTTAAGCCTCAATAAAGCTTGCCT
TGAGTGCTTCAAGTAGTGTGTGCCCGTCTGTTGTGTGACTCTGGTAACTAGAGATCCCTCAGACCCTTTT
AGTCAGTGTGGAAAATCTCTAGCAGTACGTATAGTAGTTCATGTCATCTTATTATTCAGTATTTATAACT
TGCAAAGAAATGAATATCAGAGAGTGAGAGGAACTTGTTTATTGCAGCTTATAATGGTTACAAATAAAGC
AATAGCATCACAAATTTCACAAATAAAGCATTTTTTTCACTGCATTCTAGTTGTGGTTTGTCCAAACTCA
TCAATGTATCTTATCATGTCTGGCTCTAGCTATCCCGCCCCTAACTCCGCCCATCCCGCCCCTAACTCCG
CCCAGTTCCGCCCATTCTCCGCCCCATGGCTGACTAATTTTTTTTATTTATGCAGAGGCCGAGGCCGCCT
CGGCCTCTGAGCTATTCCAGAAGTAGTGAGGAGGCTTTTTTGGAGGCCTAGGGACGTACCCAATTCGCCC
TATAGTGAGTCGTATTACGCGCGCTCACTGGCCGTCGTTTTACAACGTCGTGACTGGGAAAACCCTGGCG
TTACCCAACTTAATCGCCTTGCAGCACATCCCCCTTTCGCCAGCTGGCGTAATAGCGAAGAGGCCCGCAC
CGATCGCCCTTCCCAACAGTTGCGCAGCCTGAATGGCGAATGGG
[124 nt withheld, positions 6485-6608]
C
[91 nt withheld, positions 6610-6700]
A
[49 nt withheld, positions 6702-6750]
CCTTTGACGTTGGAGTCCACGTTCTTT
[37 nt withheld, positions 6778-6814]
ACCCTATCTCGGTCTATTCTTTTGATTTATAAGGGATTTTGCCGATTTCGGCCTATTGGTTAAAAAATGA
GCTGATTTAACAAAAATTTAACGCGAATTTTAACAAAATATTAACGCTTACAATTTAGGTGGCACTTTTC
GGGGAAATGTGCGCGGAACCCCTATTTGTTTATTTTTCTAAATACATTCAAATATGTATCCGCTCATGAG
ACAATAACCCTGATAAATGCTTCAATAATATTGAAAAAGGAAGAGTATGAGTATTCAACATTTCCGTGTC
GCCCTTATTCCCTTTTTTGCGGCATTTTGCCTTCCTGTTTTTGCTCACCCAGAAACGCTGGTGAAAGTAA
AAGATGCTGAAGATCAGTTGGGTGCACGAGTGGGTTACATCGAACTGGATCTCAACAGCGGTAAGATCCT
TGAGAGTTTTCGCCCCGAAGAACGTTTTCCAATGATGAGCACTTTTAAAGTTCTGCTATGTGGCGCGGTA
TTATCCCGTATTGACGCCGGGCAAGAGCAACTCGGTCGCCGCATACACTATTCTCAGAATGACTTGGTTG
AGTACTCACCAGTCACAGAAAAGCATCTTACGGATGGCATGACAGTAAGAGAATTATGCAGTGCTGCCAT
AACCATGAGTGATAACACTGCGGCCAACTTACTTCTGACAACGATCGGAGGACCGAAGGAGCTAACCGCT
TTTTTGCACAACATGGGGGATCATGTAACTCGCCTTGATCGTTGGGAACCGGAGCTGAATGAAGCCATAC
CAAACGACGAGCGTGACACCACGATGCCTGTAGCAATGGCAACAACGTTGCGCAAACTATTAACTGGCGA
ACTACTTACTCTAGCTTCCCGGCAACAATTAATAGACTGGATGGAGGCGGATAAAGTTGCAGGACCACTT
CTGCGCTCGGCCCTTCCGGCTGGCTGGTTTATTGCTGATAAATCTGGAGCCGGTGAGCGTGGGTCTCGCG
GTATCATTGCAGCACTGGGGCCAGATGGTAAGCCCTCCCGTATCGTAGTTATCTACACGACGGGGAGTCA
GGCAACTATGGATGAACGAAATAGACAGATCGCTGAGATAGGTGCCTCACTGATTAAGCATTGGTAACTG
TCAGACCAAGTTTACTCATATATACTTTAGATTGATTTAAAACTTCATTTTTAATTTAAAAGGATCTAGG
TGAAGATCCTTTTTGATAATCTCATGACCAAAATCCCTTAACGTGAGTTTTCGTTCCACTGAGCGTCAGA
CCCCGTAGAAAAGATCAAAGGATCTTCTTGAGATCCTTTTTTTCTGCGCGTAATCTGCTGCTTGCAAACA
AAAAAACCACCGCTACCAGCGGTGGTTTGTTTGCCGGATCAAGAGCTACCAACTCTTTTTCCGAAGGTAA
CTGGCTTCAGCAGAGCGCAGATACCAAATACTGTTCTTCTAGTGTAGCCGTAGTTAGGCCACCACTTCAA
GAACTCTGTAGCACCGCCTACATACCTCGCTCTGCTAATCCTGTTACCAGTGGCTGCTGCCAGTGGCGAT
AAGTCGTGTCTTACCGGGTTGGACTCAAGACGATAGTTACCGGATAAGGCGCAGCGGTCGGGCTGAACGG
GGGGTTCGTGCACACAGCCCAGCTTGGAGCGAACGACCTACACCGAACTGAGATACCTACAGCGTGAGCT
ATGAGAAAGCGCCACGCTTCCCGAAGGGAGAAAGGCGGACAGGTATCCGGTAAGCGGCAGGGTCGGAACA
GGAGAGCGCACGAGGGAGCTTCCAGGGGGAAACGCCTGGTATCTTTATAGTCCTGTCGGGTTTCGCCACC
TCTGACTTGAGCGTCGATTTTTGTGATGCTCGTCAGGGGGGCGGAGCCTATGGAAAAACGCCAGCAACGC
GGCCTTTTTACGGTTCCTGGCCTTTTGCTGGCCTTTTGCTCACATGTTCTTTCCTGCGTTATCCCCTGAT
TCTGTGGATAACCGTATTACCGCCTTTGAGTGAGCTGATACCGCTCGCCGCAGCCGAACGACCGAGCGCA
GCGAGTCAGTGAGCGAGGAAGCGGAAGAGCGCCCAATACGCAAACCGCCTCTCCCCGCGCGTTGGCCGAT
TCATTAATGCAGCTGGCACGACAGGTTTCCCGACTGGAAAGCGGGCAGTGAGCGCAACGCAATTAATGTG
AGTTAGCTCACTCATTAGGCACCCCAGGCTTTACACTTTATGCTTCCGGCTCGTATGTTGTGTGGAATTG
TGAGCGGATAACAATTTCACACAGGAAACAGCTATGACCATGATTACGCCAAGCGCGCAATTAACCCTCA
CTAAAGGGAACAAAAGCTGGAGCTGCAAGC
