>Addgene plasmid #144185 | TFORF1562 | depositor partial sequence | sequence record 284670 | Insert
ACCGCCACCATGCCGAGGTCTCCGCTGCGCTCCAGTCTGTCAACAGAGGCTTCAGGACCGCGGGGTCCCT
TCAAATGCCCCGCCAGTCCCAGGCCAATCACCGCGCAGCTTCTTCCGGGATCGTCGCCAATCATCGGCCG
TTGCGTATTGCGGGTACAGAGGGGATTCCCAGGCCCCAAACCAGCCCTCATCTCTTGGATGGAACAGGAG
AGTGAGGCTTGGAGCCCCGCCGCCCAGGATCCTGAGAAGGGGGAAAGACTGGGAGGAGCTCGGAGAGGAG
ATGTCCCAAACAGGAAGGAAGAGGAACCGGAGGAAGTCCCAAGAGCCAAAGGGCCTAGAAAGGCTCCTGT
GAAGGAGAGTCCTGAAGTGCTGGTGGAACGCAACCCTGACCCAGCTATTAGCGTGGCCCCGGCACGGGCA
CAGCCACCCAAAAATGCTGCCTGGGACCCGACCACAGGAGCACAGCCCCCGGCACCCATACCCAGCATGG
ATGCTCAGGCCGGCCAGCGGCGCCACGTGTGCACGGACTGCGGCCGCCGCTTCACCTACCCCTCACTGCT
GGTCAGCCACAGGCGCATGCACTCGGGGGAGCGGCCTTTCCCCTGCCCCGAGTGTGGCATGCGCTTCAAG
AGGAAGTTCGCAGTGGAAGCGCACCAGTGGATCCACCGCTCCTGCTCCGGGGGGCGGCGGGGCCGGAGGC
CTGGGATCCGGGCTGTGCCTCGGGCCCCCGTCCGAGGTGACCGGGACCCGCCTGTGCTCTTCCGGCACTA
CCCAGACATCTTCGAGGAGTGCGGCTAGTAATGAACTAGTCCGTAACTTGAAAGTATTTCGATTTCTTGG
CTTTATATATCTTGTGGAAAGGACGACTCCGTGGAAGAGAACGCCGAACG
