>Addgene plasmid #144185 | TFORF1562 | depositor partial sequence | sequence record 284671 | Barcode
CTCCGTGGAAGAGAACGCCGAACG
